Addgene plasmid #84680: pGEX6P1-GST-Laforin C266S
Purpose: bacterial expression, GST-fusion protein
Depositing lab: Ayano Satoh. Depositing organization: Okayama University. Publication: S-nitrosylation of laforin inhibits its phosphatase activity and is implicated in Lafora disease. Toyota R, Honjo Y, Imajo R, Satoh A. Sciencematters 10.19185/matters.201606000014.
Backbone
  Vector backbone: pGEX6P1
  Backbone size w/o insert (bp): 4900
  Vector type: Bacterial Expression
Growth in bacteria
  Bacterial resistance: Ampicillin, 100 μg/mL
  Growth temperature: 37°C
  Growth strain: DH5alpha
  Copy number: High Copy
Gene/Insert
  Gene/Insert name: Laforin
  Species: H. sapiens (human)
  Entrez Gene: EPM2A (a.k.a. EPM2, MELF)
  Tag / fusion protein: GST (N terminal on insert)
  Cloning method: Restriction Enzyme; 5′ cloning site BamHI (unknown if destroyed); 3′ cloning site BamHI (unknown if destroyed)
  Sequencing primers: 5′ GGGCTGGCAAGCCACGTTTGGTG
Terms and licenses: Academic/Nonprofit Terms; Industry Terms: Not Available to Industry
Depositor comments: Addgene Sanger sequencing results found extra YSSGRIVTD at C-term of Laforin
How to cite: pGEX6P1-GST-Laforin C266S was a gift from Ayano Satoh (Addgene plasmid # 84680 ; http://n2t.net/addgene:84680 ; RRID:Addgene_84680)
