[The description below was written by a language model from this plasmid's Addgene catalogue record.]
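Description:
pGEX6P1-GST-Laforin C266S is a bacterial expression plasmid built on the pGEX6P1 backbone (about 4.9 kb without insert) for producing human laforin, the product of the EPM2A gene, as a glutathione S-transferase fusion protein in E. coli. It is maintained as a high-copy plasmid under ampicillin selection. The record does not list the promoter or other backbone elements. Vectors of the pGEX-6P family generally drive expression from an IPTG-inducible tac promoter with a plasmid-borne lacI repressor, and they place a PreScission protease recognition site between GST and the cloning region so the tag can be removed after glutathione-affinity purification.

The laforin coding sequence was inserted by restriction cloning, with BamHI recorded as both the 5′ and 3′ site, so GST sits at the N terminus of the insert. As the name indicates, the insert carries a cysteine-to-serine substitution at residue 266. Laforin is a dual-specificity phosphatase, and replacing the active-site cysteine with serine is the conventional way to make a catalytically inactive phosphatase, although the record itself does not describe the functional consequence of this mutation. The associated study examined how S-nitrosylation of laforin inhibits its phosphatase activity in the context of Lafora disease, so this mutant plausibly serves as a control or comparison protein in in vitro phosphatase or cysteine-modification assays. Repository sequencing found a short stretch of nine additional amino acids at the C terminus of laforin, meaning that the expressed protein extends slightly beyond the native end of the coding sequence.
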