>Addgene plasmid #84680 | pGEX6P1-GST-Laforin C266S | addgene partial sequence | sequence record 166510 | pGEX5 5'-GGGCTGGCAAGCCACGTTTGGTG-3'
AATCGGATCTGGAGTTCTGTTCCAGGGGCCCCTGGGATCCCCGATGCGCTTCCGCTTTGGGGTGGTGGTG
CCACCCGCCGTGGCCGGCGCCCGGCCGGAGCTGCTGGTGGTGGGGTCGCGGCCCGAGCTGGG
