>Addgene plasmid #84680 | pGEX6P1-GST-Laforin C266S | addgene partial sequence | sequence record 166514 | pGEX3 5'-CCGGGAGCTGCATGTGTCAGAGG-3'
ACGCGCGAGGCAGATCGTCAGTCAGTCACGATGCGGCCGCTCGAGTACAGGCTACACACAGAAGAACGAA
CCTTCCCAAATTTCTGGAAAAAATCTTCTTGTGCCCGGGCCAAGGCCTCTTCGTCAATGTAGACAGCCGG
CCTCTTGGCCATGAGGAAATACTGCACCTTCCTCAGATTCCAGCCCATCACATACTGGAGCCAGCCGCAG
ACAGCCGCGGTGGAGCGGCCCACCCCAGCGTTGGAGTGCACGTACACGATGTGTCCCTTCTCCAGCAGCG
CATGCAGCAGGCACACCGCCTGGGGCAGCATCTGTACTCGGCCTTCGGTGCTCATATCTGGTGTTGGCAT
CCAGATGTAGGCCAAGCCTTCTTCCCTATATAGTTTAATCATAGTGTCTGGAGTCATGGGCTCTGGGTAG
CGGTTACAGCCTGAGGAATTCTGTACAATATCCCATTCAGTCTGGAAATTCATTACAGCTGTAATCCCCA
ATTCATGCTTCAGTTTGATGGTTACATGTTCCACCTGACGAGGGCAGCTACCCAGCCAGATATTTGGTAG
AATTCTTGAATAATGCATGGCTTGGTGGCCTGCAATATTAAAATAGAAGTCTGTTGTGTGCTTCATTTCA
TTGGTGTGTCCAGTGGCCTCAATCCAGTGTCCTATTGGGAGACAATACACACCATCCACCAAGTTGTTTT
CATTGTAAGTACAGCAACGGTCATGATGAGGTCCATTGCCTTCCCAGGAGAGCTCTCCTCCCGGCTCCCG
CTTCAGGAACTTGTACCAGAACGTGTCCACGCGGCCCGGCTCCGCCCCGTCCTGCGCCGCCTCCTCGG
